>Addgene plasmid #84903 | pAG416-Gal-GA50 | depositor full sequence | sequence record 166542 | pAG416-Gal-GA50 sequence 6036 bps
GACGAAAGGGCCTCGTGATACGCCTATTTTTATAGGTTAATGTCATGATAATAATGGTTTCTTAGGACGG
ATCGCTTGCCTGTAACTTACACGCGCCTCGTATCTTTTAATGATGGAATAATTTGGGAATTTACTCTGTG
TTTATTTATTTTTATGTTTTGTATTTGGATTTTAGAAAGTAAATAAAGAAGGTAGAAGAGTTACGGAATG
AAGAAAAAAAAATAAACAAAGGTTTAAAAAATTTCAACAAAAAGCGTACTTTACATATATATTTATTAGA
CAAGAAAAGCAGATTAAATAGATATACATTCGATTAACGATAAGTAAAATGTAAAATCACAGGATTTTCG
TGTGTGGTCTTCTACACAGACAAGATGAAACAATTCGGCATTAATACCTGAGAGCAGGAAGAGCAAGATA
AAAGGTAGTATTTGTTGGCGATCCCCCTAGAGTCTTTTACATCTTCGGAAAACAAAAACTATTTTTTCTT
TAATTTCTTTTTTTACTTTCTATTTTTAATTTATATATTTATATTAAAAAATTTAAATTATAATTATTTT
TATAGCACGTGATGAAAAGGACCCAGGTGGCACTTTTCGGGGAAATGTGCGCGGAACCCCTATTTGTTTA
TTTTTCTAAATACATTCAAATATGTATCCGCTCATGAGACAATAACCCTGATAAATGCTTCAATAATATT
GAAAAAGGAAGAGTATGAGTATTCAACATTTCCGTGTCGCCCTTATTCCCTTTTTTGCGGCATTTTGCCT
TCCTGTTTTTGCTCACCCAGAAACGCTGGTGAAAGTAAAAGATGCTGAAGATCAGTTGGGTGCACGAGTG
GGTTACATCGAACTGGATCTCAACAGCGGTAAGATCCTTGAGAGTTTTCGCCCCGAAGAACGTTTTCCAA
TGATGAGCACTTTTAAAGTTCTGCTATGTGGCGCGGTATTATCCCGTATTGACGCCGGGCAAGAGCAACT
CGGTCGCCGCATACACTATTCTCAGAATGACTTGGTTGAGTACTCACCAGTCACAGAAAAGCATCTTACG
GATGGCATGACAGTAAGAGAATTATGCAGTGCTGCCATAACCATGAGTGATAACACTGCGGCCAACTTAC
TTCTGACAACGATCGGAGGACCGAAGGAGCTAACCGCTTTTTTGCACAACATGGGGGATCATGTAACTCG
CCTTGATCGTTGGGAACCGGAGCTGAATGAAGCCATACCAAACGACGAGCGTGACACCACGATGCCTGTA
GCAATGGCAACAACGTTGCGCAAACTATTAACTGGCGAACTACTTACTCTAGCTTCCCGGCAACAATTAA
TAGACTGGATGGAGGCGGATAAAGTTGCAGGACCACTTCTGCGCTCGGCCCTTCCGGCTGGCTGGTTTAT
TGCTGATAAATCTGGAGCCGGTGAGCGTGGGTCTCGCGGTATCATTGCAGCACTGGGGCCAGATGGTAAG
CCCTCCCGTATCGTAGTTATCTACACGACGGGGAGTCAGGCAACTATGGATGAACGAAATAGACAGATCG
CTGAGATAGGTGCCTCACTGATTAAGCATTGGTAACTGTCAGACCAAGTTTACTCATATATACTTTAGAT
TGATTTAAAACTTCATTTTTAATTTAAAAGGATCTAGGTGAAGATCCTTTTTGATAATCTCATGACCAAA
ATCCCTTAACGTGAGTTTTCGTTCCACTGAGCGTCAGACCCCGTAGAAAAGATCAAAGGATCTTCTTGAG
ATCCTTTTTTTCTGCGCGTAATCTGCTGCTTGCAAACAAAAAAACCACCGCTACCAGCGGTGGTTTGTTT
GCCGGATCAAGAGCTACCAACTCTTTTTCCGAAGGTAACTGGCTTCAGCAGAGCGCAGATACCAAATACT
GTCCTTCTAGTGTAGCCGTAGTTAGGCCACCACTTCAAGAACTCTGTAGCACCGCCTACATACCTCGCTC
TGCTAATCCTGTTACCAGTGGCTGCTGCCAGTGGCGATAAGTCGTGTCTTACCGGGTTGGACTCAAGACG
ATAGTTACCGGATAAGGCGCAGCGGTCGGGCTGAACGGGGGGTTCGTGCACACAGCCCAGCTTGGAGCGA
ACGACCTACACCGAACTGAGATACCTACAGCGTGAGCTATGAGAAAGCGCCACGCTTCCCGAAGGGAGAA
AGGCGGACAGGTATCCGGTAAGCGGCAGGGTCGGAACAGGAGAGCGCACGAGGGAGCTTCCAGGGGGAAA
CGCCTGGTATCTTTATAGTCCTGTCGGGTTTCGCCACCTCTGACTTGAGCGTCGATTTTTGTGATGCTCG
TCAGGGGGGCGGAGCCTATGGAAAAACGCCAGCAACGCGGCCTTTTTACGGTTCCTGGCCTTTTGCTGGC
CTTTTGCTCACATGTTCTTTCCTGCGTTATCCCCTGATTCTGTGGATAACCGTATTACCGCCTTTGAGTG
AGCTGATACCGCTCGCCGCAGCCGAACGACCGAGCGCAGCGAGTCAGTGAGCGAGGAAGCGGAAGAGCGC
CCAATACGCAAACCGCCTCTCCCCGCGCGTTGGCCGATTCATTAATGCAGCTGGCACGACAGGTTTCCCG
ACTGGAAAGCGGGCAGTGAGCGCAACGCAATTAATGTGAGTTACCTCACTCATTAGGCACCCCAGGCTTT
ACACTTTATGCTTCCGGCTCCTATGTTGTGTGGAATTGTGAGCGGATAACAATTTCACACAGGAAACAGC
TATGACCATGATTACGCCAAGCGCGCAATTAACCCTCACTAAAGGGAACAAAAGCTGGAGCTCTAGTACG
GATTAGAAGCCGCCGAGCGGGTGACAGCCCTCCGAAGGAAGACTCTCCTCCGTGCGTCCTCGTCTTCACC
GGTCGCGTTCCTGAAACGCAGATGTGCCTCGCGCCGCACTGCTCCGAACAATAAAGATTCTACAATACTA
GCTTTTATGGTTATGAAGAGGAAAAATTGGCAGTAACCTGGCCCCACAAACCTTCAAATGAACGAATCAA
ATTAACAACCATAGGATGATAATGCGATTAGTTTTTTAGCCTTATTTCTGGGGTAATTAATCAGCGAAGC
GATGATTTTTGATCTATTAACAGATATATAAATGCAAAAACTGCATAACCACTTTAACTAATACTTTCAA
CATTTTCGGTTTGTATTACTTCTTATTCAAATGTAATAAAAGTATCAACAAAAAATTGTTAATATACCTC
TATACTTTAACGTCAAGGAGAAAAAACCCCGGATTCTAGAACTAGTGGATCCCCCATCACAAGTTTGTAC
AAAAAAGCAGGCTTCGAATTCACCATGGGAGCAGGTGCTGGTGCAGGAGCTGGAGCAGGCGCTGGCGCAG
GCGCTGGAGCAGGTGCTGGTGCAGGAGCTGGCGCAGGAGCTGGTGCTGGAGCTGGTGCAGGAGCAGGCGC
TGGCGCAGGCGCAGGTGCAGGTGCAGGTGCTGGTGCAGGTGCTGGCGCTGGTGCTGGTGCTGGAGCTGGA
GCTGGCGCTGGGGCAGGCGCTGGTGCTGGTGCTGGTGCAGGAGCAGGTGCCGGAGCAGGTGCTGGTGCTG
GAGCTGGAGCTGGCGCTGGCGCAGGCGCAGGTGCAGGTGCAGGTGCTGAGCAGAAACTCATCTCAGAAGA
GGATCTGGCAGCAAATGATATCCTGGATTACAAGGATGACGACGATAAGTAAAGATCTAACCCAGCTTTC
TTGTACAAAGTGGTGATGGGCTGCAGGAATTCGATATCAAGCTTATCGATACCGTCGACCTCGAGTCATG
TAATTAGTTATGTCACGCTTACATTCACGCCCTCCCCCCACATCCGCTCTAACCGAAAAGGAAGGAGTTA
GACAACCTGAAGTCTAGGTCCCTATTTATTTTTTTATAGTTATGTTAGTATTAAGAACGTTATTTATATT
TCAAATTTTTCTTTTTTTTCTGTACAGACGCGTGTACGCATGTAACATTATACTGAAAACCTTGCTTGAG
AAGGTTTTGGGACGCTCGAAGGCTTTAATTTGCGGCCGGTACCCAATTCGCCCTATAGTGAGTCGTATTA
CGCGCGCTCACTGGCCGTCGTTTTACAACGTCGTGACTGGGAAAACCCTGGCGTTACCCAACTTAATCGC
CTTGCAGCACATCCCCCTTTCGCCAGCTGGCGTAATAGCGAAGAGGCCCGCACCGATCGCCCTTCCCAAC
AGTTGCGCAGCCTGAATGGCGAATGGCGCG
[124 nt withheld, positions 4231-4354]
C
[91 nt withheld, positions 4356-4446]
A
[49 nt withheld, positions 4448-4496]
CCTTTGACGTTGGAGTCCACGTTCTTT
[37 nt withheld, positions 4524-4560]
ACCCTATCTCGGTCTATTCTTTTGATTTATAAGGGATTTTGCCGATTTCGGCCTATTGGTTAAAAAATGA
GCTGATTTAACAAAAATTTAACGCGAATTTTAACAAAATATTAACGTTTACAATTTCCTGATGCGGTATT
TTCTCCTTACGCATCTGTGCGGTATTTCACACCGCATAGGGTAATAACTGATATAATTAAATTGAAGCTC
TAATTTGTGAGTTTAGTATACATGCATTTACTTATAATACAGTTTTTTAGTTTTGCTGGCCGCATCTTCT
CAAATATGCTTCCCAGCCTGCTTTTCTGTAACGTTCACCCTCTACCTTAGCATCCCTTCCCTTTGCAAAT
AGTCCTCTTCCAACAATAATAATGTCAGATCCTGTAGAGACCACATCATCCACGGTTCTATACTGTTGAC
CCAATGCGTCTCCCTTGTCATCTAAACCCACACCGGGTGTCATAATCAACCAATCGTAACCTTCATCTCT
TCCACCCATGTCTCTTTGAGCAATAAAGCCGATAACAAAATCTTTGTCGCTCTTCGCAATGTCAACAGTA
CCCTTAGTATATTCTCCAGTAGATAGGGAGCCCTTGCATGACAATTCTGCTAACATCAAAAGGCCTCTAG
GTTCCTTTGTTACTTCTTCTGCCGCCTGCTTCAAACCGCTAACAATACCTGGGCCCACCACACCGTGTGC
ATTCGTAATGTCTGCCCATTCTGCTATTCTGTATACACCCGCAGAGTACTGCAATTTGACTGTATTACCA
ATGTCAGCAAATTTTCTGTCTTCGAAGAGTAAAAAATTGTACTTGGCGGATAATGCCTTTAGCGGCTTAA
CTGTGCCCTCCATGGAAAAATCAGTCAAGATATCCACATGTGTTTTTAGTAAACAAATTTTGGGACCTAA
TGCTTCAACTAACTCCAGTAATTCCTTGGTGGTACGAACATCCAATGAAGCACACAAGTTTGTTTGCTTT
TCGTGCATGATATTAAATAGCTTGGCAGCAACAGGACTAGGATGAGTAGCAGCACGTTCCTTATATGTAG
CTTTCGACATGATTTATCTTCGTTTCCTGCAGGTTTTTGTTCTGTGCAGTTGGGTTAAGAATACTGGGCA
ATTTCATGTTTCTTCAACACTACATATGCGTATATATACCAATCTAAGTCTGTGCTCCTTCCTTCGTTCT
TCCTTCTGTTCGGAGATTACCGAATCAAAAAAATTTCAAAGAAACCGAAATCAAAAAAAAGAATAAAAAA
AAAATGATGAATTGAATTGAAAAGCTGTGGTATGGTGCACTCTCAGTACAATCTGCTCTGATGCCGCATA
GTTAAGCCAGCCCCGACACCCGCCAACACCCGCTGACGCGCCCTGACGGGCTTGTCTGCTCCCGGCATCC
GCTTACAGACAAGCTGTGACCGTCTCCGGGAGCTGCATGTGTCAGAGGTTTTCACCGTCATCACCGAAAC
GCGCGA
Features (pLannotate 1.2.2; 24 found; start..end, strand, type, name):
     70..573     -  misc_feature   CEN/ARS: S. cerevisiae CEN6 centromere fused to an autonomously replicating sequence
    610..714     +  promoter       AmpR promoter: bla
    715..1575    +  CDS            AmpR: β-lactamase; bla; confers resistance to ampicillin, carbenicillin, and related antibiotics
   1746..2334    +  rep_origin     ori: high-copy-number ColE1/pMB1/pBR322/pUC origin of replication
   2517..2609    +  CDS            lacI (fragment): lac repressor; lacI; The lac repressor binds to the lac operator to inhibit transcription in E. coli. This inhibition can be relieved by adding lactose or isopropyl-β-D-thiogalactopyranoside (IPTG).
   2622..2643    +  protein_bind   CAP binding site: CAP binding activates transcription in the presence of cAMP. E. coli catabolite activator protein
   2658..2688    +  promoter       lac promoter: promoter for the E. coli lac operon
   2696..2712    +  protein_bind   lac operator: The lac repressor binds to the lac operator to inhibit transcription in E. coli. This inhibition can be relieved by adding lactose or isopropyl-β-D-thiogalactopyranoside (IPTG). lac repressor encoded by lacI
   2757..2775    +  promoter       T3 promoter: promoter for bacteriophage T3 RNA polymerase
   2799..3240    +  promoter       GAL1 promoter: S. cerevisiae GAL1; inducible promoter, regulated by Gal4
   3255..3275    +  misc_feature   MCS (fragment): pBluescript multiple cloning site
   3279..3303    +  protein_bind   attB1: mutant version of attB; recombination site for the Gateway® BP reaction BP Clonase™
   3666..3689    +  CDS            3xFLAG (fragment): three tandem FLAG® epitope tags
   3700..3724    -  protein_bind   attB2: mutant version of attB; recombination site for the Gateway® BP reaction BP Clonase™
   3728..3775    +  misc_feature   MCS (fragment): pBluescript multiple cloning site
   3776..4023    +  terminator     CYC1 terminator: S. cerevisiae CYC1; transcription terminator for CYC1
   4042..4060    -  promoter       T7 promoter: promoter for bacteriophage T7 RNA polymerase
   4068..4223    +  CDS            lacZα (fragment): LacZα fragment of β-galactosidase; lacZ fragment
   4231..4686    +  rep_origin     f1 ori (sequence partly withheld): f1 bacteriophage origin of replication; arrow indicates direction of (+) strand synthesis
   4687..4738    -  misc_feature   bom (fragment): basis of mobility region from pBR322
   4817..5620    -  CDS            URA3: orotidine-5'-phosphate decarboxylase, required for uracil biosynthesis; S. cerevisiae URA3; yeast auxotrophic marker, counterselectable with 5-fluoroorotic acid (5-FOA)
   5621..5836    -  promoter       URA3 promoter: S. cerevisiae URA3
   5851..5900    -  misc_feature   bom (fragment): basis of mobility region from pBR322
   6002..1       -  CDS            rop (fragment) (across the origin): Rop protein, which maintains plasmids at low copy number; rop
