[The description below was written by a language model from this plasmid's Addgene catalogue record and pLannotate feature annotations shown in this document.]
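Description:
pAG416-Gal-GA50 is a yeast expression plasmid built on the Gateway-compatible pAG416-Gal-ccdB destination backbone, in which the ccdB cassette has been replaced by a synthetic insert through Gateway recombination. It is an E. coli–yeast shuttle vector. In bacteria it replicates from a high-copy ColE1/pUC-type origin and is selected with ampicillin via the β-lactamase gene. In Saccharomyces cerevisiae it is maintained through a CEN6/ARS element, which gives stable, low-copy centromeric inheritance, and is selected by the URA3 auxotrophic marker, which can also be counterselected with 5-FOA. An f1 origin and pBluescript-derived remnants (lac promoter/operator, lacZα fragment, T3 and T7 promoters flanking the cassette) are also annotated.

The payload is GA50, a roughly 378 bp synthetic coding sequence for 50 repeats of the glycine-alanine dipeptide, one of the dipeptide repeat proteins associated with the C9orf72 repeat expansion in FTD/ALS. It lies between attB1 and attB2 sites, downstream of the galactose-inducible, Gal4-regulated GAL1 promoter and upstream of the CYC1 terminator, so expression can be switched on by changing the carbon source. The catalogue lists C-terminal Myc and FLAG tags on the insert. The feature table detects a FLAG-related segment just before attB2 but does not separately annotate the Myc tag or the repeat coding region itself. The stated purpose is inducible expression of the GA dipeptide repeat in yeast, and the associated publication title concerns modifiers of C9orf72 dipeptide repeat toxicity and their link to nucleocytoplasmic transport defects.
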