Addgene plasmid #84903: pAG416-Gal-GA50
Purpose: induce expression of dipeptide repeat GA in yeast
Depositing lab: Aaron Gitler. Depositing organization: Stanford University. Publication: Modifiers of C9orf72 dipeptide repeat toxicity connect nucleocytoplasmic transport defects to FTD/ALS. Jovicic A, Mertens J, Boeynaems S, Bogaert E, Chai N, Yamada SB, Paul JW 3rd, Sun S, Herdy JR, Bieri G, Kramer NJ, Gage FH, Van Den Bosch L, Robberecht W, Gitler AD. Nat Neurosci. 2015 Sep;18(9):1226-9. doi: 10.1038/nn.4085. PubMed 26308983.
Backbone
  Vector backbone: pAG416-Gal-ccdB
  Backbone manufacturer: Susan Lindquist (Addgene plasmid # 14147)
  Backbone size w/o insert (bp): 5647
  Vector type: Yeast Expression
  Selectable markers: URA3
Growth in bacteria
  Bacterial resistance: Ampicillin, 100 μg/mL
  Growth temperature: 37°C
  Growth strain: DH5alpha
  Copy number: Unknown
Gene/Insert
  Gene/Insert name: GA50 (alt name: C9orf72 dipeptide)
  Species: Synthetic
  Insert size (bp): 378
  Entrez Gene: C9orf72 (a.k.a. ALSFTD, DENND9, DENNL72, FTDALS, FTDALS1)
  Promoter: GAL1
  Tag / fusion protein: Myc (C terminal on insert); FLAG (C terminal on insert)
  Cloning method: Gateway Cloning
  Sequencing primers: 5′ T3; 3′ T7
Terms and licenses: Academic/Nonprofit Terms; Industry Terms: Not Available to Industry
How to cite: pAG416-Gal-GA50 was a gift from Aaron Gitler (Addgene plasmid # 84903 ; http://n2t.net/addgene:84903 ; RRID:Addgene_84903)
