>Addgene plasmid #84903 | pAG416-Gal-GA50 | addgene partial sequence | sequence record 166538 | T3 5'-GCAATTAACCCTCACTAAAGG-3'
AGCCGCCGAGCGGGTGACAGCCCTCCGAAGGAAGACTCTCCTCCGTGCGTCCTCGTCTTCACCGGTCGCG
TTCCTGAAACGCAGATGTGCCTCGCGCCGCACTGCTCCGAACAATAAAGATTCTACAATACTAGCTTTTA
TGGTTATGAAGAGGAAAAATTGGCAGTAACCTGGCCCCACAAACCTTCAAATGAACGAATCAAATTAACA
ACCATAGGATGATAATGCGATTAGTTTTTTAGCCTTATTTCTGGGGTAATTAATCAGCGAAGCGATGATT
TTTGATCTATTAACAGATATATAAATGCAAAAACTGCATAACCACTTTAACTAATACTTTCAACATTTTC
GGTTTGTATTACTTCTTATTCAAATGTAATAAAAGTATCAACAAAAAATTGTTAATATACCTCTATACTT
TAACGTCAAGGAGAAAAAACCCCGGATTCTAGAACTAGTGGATCCCCCATCACAAGTTTGTACAAAAAAG
CAGGCTTCGAATTCACCATGGGAGCAGGTGCTGGTGCAGGAGCTGGAGCAGGCGCTGGCGCAGGCGCTGG
AGCAGGTGCTGGTGCAGGAGCTGGCGCAGGAGCTGGTGCTGGAGCTGGTGCAGGAGCAGGCGCTGGCGCA
GGCGCAGGTGCAGGTGCAGGTGCTGGTGCAGGTGCTGGCGCTGGTGCTGGTGCTGGAGCTGGAGCTGGCG
CTGGGGCAGGCGCTGGTGCTGGTGCTGGTGC
