>Addgene plasmid #84903 | pAG416-Gal-GA50 | addgene partial sequence | sequence record 166541 | T7 5'-TAATACGACTCACTATAGGG-3'
AGCCTTCGAGCGTCCCAAAACCTTCTCAAGCAAGGTTTTCAGTATAATGTTACATGCGTACACGCGTCTG
TACAGAAAAAAAAGAAAAATTTGAAATATAAATAACGTTCTTAATACTAACATAACTATAAAAAAATAAA
TAGGGACCTAGACTTCAGGTTGTCTAACTCCTTCCTTTTCGGTTAGAGCGGATGTGGGGGGAGGGCGTGA
ATGTAAGCGTGACATAACTAATTACATGACTCGAGGTCGACGGTATCGATAAGCTTGATATCGAATTCCT
GCAGCCCATCACCACTTTGTACAAGAAAGCTGGGTTAGATCTTTACTTATCGTCGTCATCCTTGTAATCC
AGGATATCATTTGCTGCCAGATCCTCTTCTGAGATGAGTTTCTGCTCAGCACCTGCACCTGCACCTGCGC
CTGCGCCAGCGCCAGCTCCAGCTCCAGCACCAGCACCTGCTCCGGCACCTGCTCCTGCACCAGCACCAGC
ACCAGCGCCTGCCCCAGCGCCAGCTCCAGCTCCAGCACCAGCACCAGCGCCAGCACCTGCACCAGCACCT
GCACCTGCACCTGCGCCTGCGCCAGCGCCTGCTCCTGCACCAGCTCCAGCACCAGCTCCTGCGCCAGCTC
CTGCACCAGCACCTGCTCCAGCGCCTGCGCCAGCGCCTGCTCCAGCTCCTGCACCAGCACCTGCTCCCAT
GGTGAATTCGAAGCCTGCTTTTTTGTACAAACTTGTGATGGGGGATCCACTAGTTCTAGAATCCGGGGTT
TTTTCTCCTTGACGTTAAAGTATAGAGGTATATTAACAATTTTTTGTTGATACTTTTATTACATTTGAAT
AAGAAGTAATACAAACCGAAAATGTTGAAAGTATTAGTTAAAGTGGTTATGCAGTTTTTGCATTTATATA
TCTGTTAATAGATCAAAAATCATCGCTTCGCTGATTAATTACCCCAGAAAT
